>Addgene plasmid #154019 | LiOn*-CAG∞RFP | depositor full sequence | sequence record 297944 | LiOn*-CAG∞RFP sequence 5201 bps
GGCGCGCGCCAGGCGGGGCGGGGCGGGGCGAGGGGCGGGGCGGGGCGAGGCGGAGAGGTGCGGCGGCAGC
CAATCAGAGCGGCGCGCTCCGAAAGTTTCCTTTTATGGCGAGGCGGCGGCGGCGGCGGCCCTATAAAAAG
CGAAGCGCGCGGCGGGCGGGAGTCGCTGCGTTGCCTTCGCCCCGTGCCCCGCTCCGCGCCGCCTCGCGCC
GCCCGCCCCGGCTCTGACTGACCGCGTTACTCCCACAGGTGAGCGGGCGGGACGGCCCTTCTCCTCCGGG
CTGTAATTAGCGCTTGGTTTATTGACGGCTCGTTTCTTTTCTGTGGCTGCGTGAAAGCCTTATAGGGCTC
CGGGAGGGCCCTTTGTGCGGGGGGGAGCGGCTCGGGGGGTGCGTGCGTGTGTGTGTGCGTGGGGAGCGCC
GCGTGCGGCCCGCGCTGCCCGGCGGCTGTGAGCGCTGCGGGCGCGGCGCGGGGCTTTGTGCGCTCCGCGT
GTGCGCGAGGGGAGCGCGGCCGGGGGCGGTGCCCCGCGGTGCGGGGGGGCTGCGAGGGGAACAAAGGCTG
CGTGCGGGGTGTGTGCGTGGGGGGGTGAGCAGGGGGTGTGGGCGCGGCGGTCGGGCTGTAACCCCCCCCT
GCACCCCCCTCCCCGAGTTGCTGAGCACGGCCCGGCTTCGGGTGCGGGGCTCCGTGCGGGGCGTGGCGCG
GGGCTCGCCGTGCCGGGCGGGGGGTGGCGGCAGGTGGGGGTGCCGGGCGGGGCGGGGCCGCCTCGGGCCG
GGGAGGGCTCGGGGGAGGGGCGCGGCGGCCCCGGAGCGCCGGCGGCTGTCGAGGCGCGGCGAGCCGCAGC
CATTGCCTTTTATGGTAATCGTGCGAGAGGGCGCAGGGACTTCCTTTGTCCCAAATCTGGCGGAGCCGAA
ATCTGGGAGGCGCCGCCGCACCCCCTCTAGCGGGCGCGGGCGAAGCGGTGCGGCGCCGGCAGGAAGGAAA
TGGGCGGGGAGGGCCTTCGTGCGTCGCCGCGCCGCCGTCCCCTTCTCCATCTCCAGCCTCGGGGCTGCCG
CAGGGGGACGGCTGCCTTCGGGGGGGACGGGGCAGGGCGGGGTTCGGCTTCTGGCGTGTGACCGGCGGCT
CTAGAGCCTCTGCTAACCATGTTCATGCCTTCTTCTTTTTCCTACAGCTCCTGGGCAACGTGCTGGTTGT
TGTGCTGTCTCATCATTTTGGCAAAGCACGTGAGGACCGGTGCCACCATGGCCTCCTCCCTTAACCCTAG
AAAGATAGTCTGCGTAAAATTGACGCATGCATCAATTGTAACTGCGGTTTATACTCCCCAGCATGCCTGC
TATTGTCTTCCCAATCCTCCCCCTTGCTGTCCTGCCCCACCCCACCCCCCAGAATAGAATGACACCTACT
CAGACAATGCGATGCAATTTCCTCATTTTATTAGGAAAGGACAGTGAGAGTGGCACCTTCCAGGGTCAAG
GAAGGCACGGGGGAGGGGCAAACAACAGATGGCTGGCAACTAGAAGGCACTAAAGTCGGAGAATTCATTC
CCGGGGGAAAAAGATCTTTAGGCGCCGGTGGAGTGGCGGCCCTCGGCGCGCTCGTACTGTTCCACGATGG
TGTAGTCCTCGTTGTGGGAGGTGATGTCCAGCTTGATGTCGGTCTTGTAGGCGCCGGGCAGCTGCACGGG
CTTCTTGGCCATGTAGGTGGTCTTGACCTCGGCGTCGTAGTGGCCGCCGTCCTTCAGCTTCAGCCTCATC
TTGATCTCGCCCTTCAGGGCGCCGTCCTCGGGGTACATCCGCTCGGTGGAGGCCTCCCAGCCCATGGTCT
TCTTCTGCATTACGGGGCCGTCGGAGGGGAAGTTGGTGCCGCGCAGCTTCACCTTGTAGATGAACTCGCC
GTCCTGCAGGGAGGAGTCCTGGGTCACGGTCACCACGCCGCCGTCCTCGAAGTTCATCACGCGCTCCCAC
TTGAAGCCCTCGGGGAAGGACAGCTTCAAGTAGTCGGGGATGTCGGCGGGGTGCTTCACGTAGGCCTTGG
AGCCGTACTGGAACTGAGGGGACAGGATGTCCCAGGCGAAGGGCAGGGGGCCGCCCTTGGTCACCTTCAG
CTTGGCGGTCTGGGTGCCCTCGTAGGGGCGGCCCTCGCCCTCGCCCTCGATCTCGAACTCGTGGCCGTTC
ACGGAGCCCTCCATGCGCACCTTGAAGCGCATGAACTCCTTGATGACATTAACCCTAGAAAGATAATCAT
ATTGTGACGTACGTTAAAGATAATCATGCGTAAAATTGACGCATGTCCGGAGCCGTAGATATCGGAAAGA
AAGCGGCCGCTGCAGGTCGAGGGATCTTCATAAGAGAAGAGGGACAGCTATGACTGGGAGTAGTCAGGAG
AGGAGGAAAAATCTGGCTAGTAAAACATGTAAGGAAAATTTTAGGGATGTTATAGAAAAAAATAACACAA
AACAAAATATAAAAAAAATCTAACCTCAAGTCAAGGCTTTTCTATGGAATAAGGAATGGACAGCAGGGGG
CTGTTTCATATACTGATGACCTCTTTATAGCCACCTTTGTTCATGGCAGCCAGCATATGGCATATGTTGC
CAAACTCTAAACCAAATACTCATTCTGATGTTTTATATGATTTGCCCTCCCATATGTCCTTCCGAGTGAG
AGACACAAAAAATTCCAACACACTATTGCAATGAAAATAAATTTCCTTTATTAGCCAGAAGTCAGATGCT
CAAGGGGCTTCATGATGTCCCCATAATTTTTGGCAGAGGGAAAAAGATCTCAGTGGTATTTGTGAGCCAG
GGCATTGGCCACACCAGCCACCACCTTCTGATAGGCAGCCTGCACCTGAGGAGTGAATTAGAAGCTTTGA
GCAAAAGGCCAGCAAAAGGCCAGGAACCGTAAAAAGGCCGCGTTGCTGGCGTTTTTCCATAGGCTCCGCC
CCCCTGACGAGCATCACAAAAATCGACGCTCAAGTCAGAGGTGGCGAAACCCGACAGGACTATAAAGATA
CCAGGCGTTTCCCCCTGGAAGCTCCCTCGTGCGCTCTCCTGTTCCGACCCTGCCGCTTACCGGATACCTG
TCCGCCTTTCTCCCTTCGGGAAGCGTGGCGCTTTCTCATAGCTCACGCTGTAGGTATCTCAGTTCGGTGT
AGGTCGTTCGCTCCAAGCTGGGCTGTGTGCACGAACCCCCCGTTCAGCCCGACCGCTGCGCCTTATCCGG
TAACTATCGTCTTGAGTCCAACCCGGTAAGACACGACTTATCGCCACTGGCAGCAGCCACTGGTAACAGG
ATTAGCAGAGCGAGGTATGTAGGCGGTGCTACAGAGTTCTTGAAGTGGTGGCCTAACTACGGCTACACTA
GAAGAACAGTATTTGGTATCTGCGCTCTGCTGAAGCCAGTTACCTTCGGAAAAAGAGTTGGTAGCTCTTG
ATCCGGCAAACAAACCACCGCTGGTAGCGGTGGTTTTTTTGTTTGCAAGCAGCAGATTACGCGCAGAAAA
AAAGGATCTCAAGAAGATCCTTTGATCTTTTCTACGGGGTCTGACGCTCAGTGGAACGAAAACTCACGTT
TAGGGATTTTGGTCATGAGATTATCAAAAAGGATCTTCACCTAGATCCTTTTATATTATAAATGAAGTTT
TATATCAATCTAAAGTATATATGAGTAAACTTGGTCTGACAGTTACCAATGCTTGATCAGTGAGGCACCT
ATCTCAGCGATCTGTCTATTTCGTTCATCCATAGTTGCCTGACTCCCCGTCGTGTAGATAACTACGATAC
GGGAGGGCTTACCATCTGGCCCCAGTGCTGCAATGATACCGCGAGACCCACGCTCACCGGCTCCAGATTT
ATCAGCAATAAACCAGCCAGCCGGAAGGGCCGAGCGCAGAAGTGGTCCTGCAACTTTATCCGCCTCCATC
CAGTCTATCAATTGTTGCCGGGAAGCTAGAGTAAGTAGTTCGCCAGTCAATAGTTTGCGCAACGTTGTTG
CCATTGCTACAGGCATCGTGGTGTCACGCTCGTCGTTTGGTATGGCTTCATTCAGCTCCGGTTCCCAACG
ATCAAGGCGAGTTACATGATCCCCCATGTTGTGCAAAAAAGCGGTTAGCTCCTTCGGTCCTCCGATCGTT
GTCAGAAGTAAGTTGGCCGCAGTGTTATCACTCATGGTTATGGCAGCACTGCATAATTCTCTTACTGTCA
TGCCATCCGTAAGATGCTTTTCTGTGACTGGTGAGTACTCAACCAAGTCATTCTGAGAATAGTGTATGCG
GCGACCGAGTTGCTCTTGCCCGGCGTCAATACGGGATAATACCGCGCCACATAGCAGAACTTTGAAAGTG
CTCATCATTGGAAAACGTTCTTCGGGGCGAAAACTCTCAAGGATCTTACCGCTGTTGAGATCCAGTTCGA
TGTAACCCACTCGTGCACCCAACTGATCTTCAGCATCTTTTACTTTCACCAGCGTTTCTGGGTGAGCAAA
AACAGGAAGGCAAAATGCCGCAAAAAAGGGAATAAGGGCGACACGGAAATGTTGAATACTCATACTCTTC
CTTTTTCAATATTATTGAAGCATTTATCAGGGTTATTGTCTCATGAGCGGATACATATTTGAATGTATTT
AGAAAAATAAACAAATAGGGGTTCCGCGCACATTTCCCCGAAAAGTGCCACCTGACGTCCCAATGATATC
ATTTATATGTCGACATTGATTATTGACTAGTTATTATTAGTAATCAATTACGGGGTCATTAGTTCATAGC
CCATATATGGAGTTCCGCGTTACATAACTTACGGTAAATGGCCCGCCTGGCTGACCGCCCAACGACCCCC
GCCCATTGACGTCAATAATGACGTATGTTCCCATAGTAACGCCAATAGGGACTTTCCATTGACGTCAATG
GGTGGACTATTTACGGTAAACTGCCCACTTGGCAGTACATCAAGTGTATCATATGCCAAGTACGCCCCCT
ATTGACGTCAATGACGGTAAATGGCCCGCCTGGCATTATGCCCAGTACATGACCTTATGGGACTTTCCTA
CTTGGCAGTACATCTACGTATTAGTCATCGCTATTACCATGGGTCGAGGTGAGCCCCACGTTCTGCTTCA
CTCTCCCCATCTCCCCCCCCTCCCCACCCCCAATTTTGTATTTATTTATTTTTTATTTATTTTGTGCAGC
GATGGGGGCGGGGGGGGGGGG
Features (pLannotate 1.2.2; 10 found; start..end, strand, type, name):
    159..1167    +  intron         chimeric intron: chimera between introns from chicken β-actin and rabbit β-globin
   1315..1520    -  polyA_signal   bGH poly(A) signal: bovine growth hormone polyadenylation signal
   1561..2229    -  CDS            mRFP1: mRFP1 is a basic (constitutively fluorescent) red fluorescent protein published in 2002, derived from Discosoma sp.. It is reported to be a somewhat slowly-maturing monomer with low acid sensitivity.
   2657..2712    -  polyA_signal   β-globin poly(A) signal: rabbit β-globin polyadenylation signal (Gil and Proudfoot, 1987)
   2783..2857    -  CDS            HBB (fragment): HBB_PONPY - Experimental evidence at transcript level: Swiss-Prot protein existence level 2. Involved in oxygen transport from the lung to the various peripheral tissues. From Pongo pygmaeus (Bornean orangutan).
   2924..3512    -  rep_origin     ori: high-copy-number ColE1/pMB1/pBR322/pUC origin of replication
   3683..4543    -  CDS            AmpR: β-lactamase; bla; confers resistance to ampicillin, carbenicillin, and related antibiotics
   4544..4648    -  promoter       AmpR promoter: bla
   4702..5081    +  enhancer       CMV enhancer: human cytomegalovirus immediate early enhancer
   5084..158     +  promoter       chicken β-actin promoter (across the origin): No description available
