>Addgene plasmid #154019 | LiOn*-CAG∞RFP | addgene full sequence | sequence record 308117 | Addgene NGS Result
GACATTGATTATTGACTAGTTATTATTAGTAATCAATTACGGGGTCATTAGTTCATAGCCCATATATGGA
GTTCCGCGTTACATAACTTACGGTAAATGGCCCGCCTGGCTGACCGCCCAACGACCCCCGCCCATTGACG
TCAATAATGACGTATGTTCCCATAGTAACGCCAATAGGGACTTTCCATTGACGTCAATGGGTGGACTATT
TACGGTAAACTGCCCACTTGGCAGTACATCAAGTGTATCATATGCCAAGTACGCCCCCTATTGACGTCAA
TGACGGTAAATGGCCCGCCTGGCATTATGCCCAGTACATGACCTTATGGGACTTTCCTACTTGGCAGTAC
ATCTACGTATTAGTCATCGCTATTACCATGGGTCGAGGTGAGCCCCACGTTCTGCTTCACTCTCCCCATC
TCCCCCCCCTCCCCACCCCCAATTTTGTATTTATTTATTTTTTATTTATTTTGTGCAGCGATGGGGGCGG
GGGGGGGGGGGNCGCGCGCCAGGCGGGGCGGGGCGGGGCGAGGGGCGGGGCGGGGCGAGGCGGAGAGGTG
CGGCGGCAGCCAATCAGAGCGGCGCGCTCCGAAAGTTTCCTTTTATGGCGAGGCGGCGGCGGCGGCGGCC
CTATAAAAAGCGAAGCGCGCGGCGGGCGGGAGTCGCTGCGTTGCCTTCGCCCCGTGCCCCGCTCCGCGCC
GCCTCGCGCCGCCCGCCCCGGCTCTGACTGACCGCGTTACTCCCACAGGTGAGCGGGCGGGACGGCCCTT
CTCCTCCGGGCTGTAATTAGCGCTTGGTTTATTGACGGCTCGTTTCTTTTCTGTGGCTGCGTGAAAGCCT
TATAGGGCTCCGGGAGGGCCCTTTGTGCGGGGGGGAGCGGCTCGGGGGGTGCGTGCGTGTGTGTGTGCGT
GGGGAGCGCCGCGTGCGGCCCGCGCTGCCCGGCGGCTGTGAGCGCTGCGGGCGCGGCGCGGGGCTTTGTG
CGCTCCGCGTGTGCGCGAGGGGAGCGCGGCCGGGGGCGGTGCCCCGCGGTGCGGGGGGGCTGCGAGGGGA
ACAAAGGCTGCGTGCGGGGTGTGTGCGTGGGGGGGTGAGCAGGGGGTGTGGGCGCGGCGGTCGGGCTGTA
ACCCCCCCCTGCACCCCCCTCCCCGAGTTGCTGAGCACGGCCCGGCTTCGGGTGCGGGGCTCCGTGCGGG
GCGTGGCGCGGGGCTCGCCGTGCCGGGCGGGGGGTGGCGGCAGGTGGGGGTGCCGGGCGGGGCGGGGCCG
CCTCGGGCCGGGGAGGGCTCGGGGGAGGGGCGCGGCGGCCCCGGAGCGCCGGCGGCTGTCGAGGCGCGGC
GAGCCGCAGCCATTGCCTTTTATGGTAATCGTGCGAGAGGGCGCAGGGACTTCCTTTGTCCCAAATCTGG
CGGAGCCGAAATCTGGGAGGCGCCGCCGCACCCCCTCTAGCGGGCGCGGGCGAAGCGGTGCGGCGCCGGC
AGGAAGGAAATGGGCGGGGAGGGCCTTCGTGCGTCGCCGCGCCGCCGTCCCCTTCTCCATCTCCAGCCTC
GGGGCTGCCGCAGGGGGACGGCTGCCTTCGGGGGGGACGGGGCAGGGCGGGGTTCGGCTTCTGGCGTGTG
ACCGGCGGCTCTAGAGCCTCTGCTAACCATGTTCATGCCTTCTTCTTTTTCCTACAGCTCCTGGGCAACG
TGCTGGTTGTTGTGCTGTCTCATCATTTTGGCAAAGCACGTGAGGACCGGTGCCACCATGGCCTCCTCCC
TTAACCCTAGAAAGATAGTCTGCGTAAAATTGACGCATGCATCAATTGTAACTGCGGTTTATACTCCCCA
GCATGCCTGCTATTGTCTTCCCAATCCTCCCCCTTGCTGTCCTGCCCCACCCCACCCCCCAGAATAGAAT
GACACCTACTCAGACAATGCGATGCAATTTCCTCATTTTATTAGGAAAGGACAGTGAGAGTGGCACCTTC
CAGGGTCAAGGAAGGCACGGGGGAGGGGCAAACAACAGATGGCTGGCAACTAGAAGGCACTAAAGTCGGA
GAATTCATTCCCGGGGGAAAAAGATCTTTAGGCGCCGGTGGAGTGGCGGCCCTCGGCGCGCTCGTACTGT
TCCACGATGGTGTAGTCCTCGTTGTGGGAGGTGATGTCCAGCTTGATGTCGGTCTTGTAGGCGCCGGGCA
GCTGCACGGGCTTCTTGGCCATGTAGGTGGTCTTGACCTCGGCGTCGTAGTGGCCGCCGTCCTTCAGCTT
CAGCCTCATCTTGATCTCGCCCTTCAGGGCGCCGTCCTCGGGGTACATCCGCTCGGTGGAGGCCTCCCAG
CCCATGGTCTTCTTCTGCATTACGGGGCCGTCGGAGGGGAAGTTGGTGCCGCGCAGCTTCACCTTGTAGA
TGAACTCGCCGTCCTGCAGGGAGGAGTCCTGGGTCACGGTCACCACGCCGCCGTCCTCGAAGTTCATCAC
GCGCTCCCACTTGAAGCCCTCGGGGAAGGACAGCTTCAAGTAGTCGGGGATGTCGGCGGGGTGCTTCACG
TAGGCCTTGGAGCCGTACTGGAACTGAGGGGACAGGATGTCCCAGGCGAAGGGCAGGGGGCCGCCCTTGG
TCACCTTCAGCTTGGCGGTCTGGGTGCCCTCGTAGGGGCGGCCCTCGCCCTCGCCCTCGATCTCGAACTC
GTGGCCGTTCACGGAGCCCTCCATGCGCACCTTGAAGCGCATGAACTCCTTGATGACATTAACCCTAGAA
AGATAATCATATTGTGACGTACGTTAAAGATAATCATGCGTAAAATTGACGCATGTCCGGAGCCGTAGAT
ATCGGAAAGAAAGCGGCCGCTGCAGGTCGAGGGATCTTCATAAGAGAAGAGGGACAGCTATGACTGGGAG
TAGTCAGGAGAGGAGGAAAAATCTGGCTAGTAAAACATGTAAGGAAAATTTTAGGGATGTTATAGAAAAA
AATAACACAAAACAAAATATAAAAAAAATCTAACCTCAAGTCAAGGCTTTTCTATGGAATAAGGAATGGA
CAGCAGGGGGCTGTTTCATATACTGATGACCTCTTTATAGCCACCTTTGTTCATGGCAGCCAGCATATGG
CATATGTTGCCAAACTCTAAACCAAATACTCATTCTGATGTTTTATATGATTTGCCCTCCCATATGTCCT
TCCGAGTGAGAGACACAAAAAATTCCAACACACTATTGCAATGAAAATAAATTTCCTTTATTAGCCAGAA
GTCAGATGCTCAAGGGGCTTCATGATGTCCCCATAATTTTTGGCAGAGGGAAAAAGATCTCAGTGGTATT
TGTGAGCCAGGGCATTGGCCACACCAGCCACCACCTTCTGATAGGCAGCCTGCACCTGAGGAGTGAATTA
GAAGCTTTGAGCAAAAGGCCAGCAAAAGGCCAGGAACCGTAAAAAGGCCGCGTTGCTGGCGTTTTTCCAT
AGGCTCCGCCCCCCTGACGAGCATCACAAAAATCGACGCTCAAGTCAGAGGTGGCGAAACCCGACAGGAC
TATAAAGATACCAGGCGTTTCCCCCTGGAAGCTCCCTCGTGCGCTCTCCTGTTCCGACCCTGCCGCTTAC
CGGATACCTGTCCGCCTTTCTCCCTTCGGGAAGCGTGGCGCTTTCTCATAGCTCACGCTGTAGGTATCTC
AGTTCGGTGTAGGTCGTTCGCTCCAAGCTGGGCTGTGTGCACGAACCCCCCGTTCAGCCCGACCGCTGCG
CCTTATCCGGTAACTATCGTCTTGAGTCCAACCCGGTAAGACACGACTTATCGCCACTGGCAGCAGCCAC
TGGTAACAGGATTAGCAGAGCGAGGTATGTAGGCGGTGCTACAGAGTTCTTGAAGTGGTGGCCTAACTAC
GGCTACACTAGAAGAACAGTATTTGGTATCTGCGCTCTGCTGAAGCCAGTTACCTTCGGAAAAAGAGTTG
GTAGCTCTTGATCCGGCAAACAAACCACCGCTGGTAGCGGTGGTTTTTTTGTTTGCAAGCAGCAGATTAC
GCGCAGAAAAAAAGGATCTCAAGAAGATCCTTTGATCTTTTCTACGGGGTCTGACGCTCAGTGGAACGAA
AACTCACGTTTAGGGATTTTGGTCATGAGATTATCAAAAAGGATCTTCACCTAGATCCTTTTATATTATA
AATGAAGTTTTATATCAATCTAAAGTATATATGAGTAAACTTGGTCTGACAGTTACCAATGCTTGATCAG
TGAGGCACCTATCTCAGCGATCTGTCTATTTCGTTCATCCATAGTTGCCTGACTCCCCGTCGTGTAGATA
ACTACGATACGGGAGGGCTTACCATCTGGCCCCAGTGCTGCAATGATACCGCGAGACCCACGCTCACCGG
CTCCAGATTTATCAGCAATAAACCAGCCAGCCGGAAGGGCCGAGCGCAGAAGTGGTCCTGCAACTTTATC
CGCCTCCATCCAGTCTATCAATTGTTGCCGGGAAGCTAGAGTAAGTAGTTCGCCAGTCAATAGTTTGCGC
AACGTTGTTGCCATTGCTACAGGCATCGTGGTGTCACGCTCGTCGTTTGGTATGGCTTCATTCAGCTCCG
GTTCCCAACGATCAAGGCGAGTTACATGATCCCCCATGTTGTGCAAAAAAGCGGTTAGCTCCTTCGGTCC
TCCGATCGTTGTCAGAAGTAAGTTGGCCGCAGTGTTATCACTCATGGTTATGGCAGCACTGCATAATTCT
CTTACTGTCATGCCATCCGTAAGATGCTTTTCTGTGACTGGTGAGTACTCAACCAAGTCATTCTGAGAAT
AGTGTATGCGGCGACCGAGTTGCTCTTGCCCGGCGTCAATACGGGATAATACCGCGCCACATAGCAGAAC
TTTGAAAGTGCTCATCATTGGAAAACGTTCTTCGGGGCGAAAACTCTCAAGGATCTTACCGCTGTTGAGA
TCCAGTTCGATGTAACCCACTCGTGCACCCAACTGATCTTCAGCATCTTTTACTTTCACCAGCGTTTCTG
GGTGAGCAAAAACAGGAAGGCAAAATGCCGCAAAAAAGGGAATAAGGGCGACACGGAAATGTTGAATACT
CATACTCTTCCTTTTTCAATATTATTGAAGCATTTATCAGGGTTATTGTCTCATGAGCGGATACATATTT
GAATGTATTTAGAAAAATAAACAAATAGGGGTTCCGCGCACATTTCCCCGAAAAGTGCCACCTGACGTCC
CAATGATATCATTTATATGTC
Features (pLannotate 1.2.2; 10 found; start..end, strand, type, name):
      1..380     +  enhancer       CMV enhancer: human cytomegalovirus immediate early enhancer
    383..658     +  promoter       chicken β-actin promoter: No description available
    659..1667    +  intron         chimeric intron: chimera between introns from chicken β-actin and rabbit β-globin
   1815..2020    -  polyA_signal   bGH poly(A) signal: bovine growth hormone polyadenylation signal
   2061..2729    -  CDS            mRFP1: mRFP1 is a basic (constitutively fluorescent) red fluorescent protein published in 2002, derived from Discosoma sp.. It is reported to be a somewhat slowly-maturing monomer with low acid sensitivity.
   3157..3212    -  polyA_signal   β-globin poly(A) signal: rabbit β-globin polyadenylation signal (Gil and Proudfoot, 1987)
   3283..3357    -  CDS            HBB (fragment): HBB_PONPY - Experimental evidence at transcript level: Swiss-Prot protein existence level 2. Involved in oxygen transport from the lung to the various peripheral tissues. From Pongo pygmaeus (Bornean orangutan).
   3424..4012    -  rep_origin     ori: high-copy-number ColE1/pMB1/pBR322/pUC origin of replication
   4183..5043    -  CDS            AmpR: β-lactamase; bla; confers resistance to ampicillin, carbenicillin, and related antibiotics
   5044..5148    -  promoter       AmpR promoter: bla
