[The description below was written by a language model from this plasmid's Addgene catalogue record and pLannotate feature annotations shown in this document.]
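Description:
LiOn*-CAG∞RFP is a 5.2 kb mammalian expression plasmid built on a pUC57 mini backbone. It is propagated in E. coli at high copy through a ColE1/pUC-type origin and selected with ampicillin via the bla gene and its native promoter. It belongs to the LiOn ("integration-coupled On") family of piggyBac transposon vectors, in which reporter expression is designed to switch on only after the transposase has acted on the plasmid, so fluorescence reports genomic integration rather than the presence of episomal DNA.

The payload combines a CAG promoter (CMV enhancer, chicken β-actin promoter and chimeric β-actin/β-globin intron) with the monomeric red fluorescent protein mRFP1. In both the depositor and sequencing-derived feature tables, which agree apart from their start coordinate, the promoter lies on the forward strand. The mRFP1 coding sequence and its bGH polyadenylation signal lie downstream on the reverse strand, so the promoter and open reading frame are not in a productive arrangement in the unprocessed plasmid. According to the stated purpose, piggyBac transposase action converts the cassette into a translatable CAG-driven mRFP1 unit. The piggyBac terminal repeats this mechanism presumably requires are not annotated in the feature tables, and the exact rearrangement cannot be read from them. A rabbit β-globin poly(A) signal, with an adjacent short globin-like fragment, sits between the reporter region and the bacterial backbone.

The asterisk variant is distinguished by silent substitutions that remove all TTAA sequences, the piggyBac target motif, from the vector backbone. The construct is used with a piggyBac transposase source to mark stably transgenic cells, and the associated work concerns readout of neural stem cell transgenesis.
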