Addgene plasmid #154019: LiOn*-CAG∞RFP
Purpose: Vector based on the LiOn integration-coupled translational switch and devoid of TTAA sequences, expressing the fluorescent protein mRFP1 from a CAG promoter upon action of the piggyBac transposase
Depositing lab: Jean Livet. Depositing organization: INSERM U968, Institut de la Vision. Publication: Direct Readout of Neural Stem Cell Transgenesis with an Integration-Coupled Gene Expression Switch. Kumamoto T, Maurinot F, Barry-Martinet R, Vaslin C, Vandormael-Pournin S, Le M, Lerat M, Niculescu D, Cohen-Tannoudji M, Rebsam A, Loulier K, Nedelec S, Tozer S, Livet J. Neuron. 2020 Aug 19;107(4):617-630.e6. doi: 10.1016/j.neuron.2020.05.038. Epub 2020 Jun 18. PubMed 32559415.
Backbone
  Vector backbone: pUC57 mini
  Vector type: Mammalian Expression
Growth in bacteria
  Bacterial resistance: Ampicillin, 100 μg/mL
  Growth temperature: 37°C
  Growth strain: DH5alpha
  Copy number: High Copy
Gene/Insert
  Gene/Insert name: mRFP1 (alt name: RFP)
  Species: Synthetic
  Mutation: All TTAA in vector backbone were replaced by silent substitutions
  Promoter: CAG
  Cloning method: Unknown
  Sequencing primers: 5′ pCAGGS-5
Terms and licenses: Academic/Nonprofit Terms; Industry Terms: Not Available to Industry
How to cite: LiOn*-CAG∞RFP was a gift from Jean Livet (Addgene plasmid # 154019 ; http://n2t.net/addgene:154019 ; RRID:Addgene_154019)
